>Addgene plasmid #141812 | TFORF1327 | addgene full sequence | sequence record 413875 | Addgene NGS Result
TTAATGTAGTCTTATGCAATACTCTTGTAGTCTTGCAACATGGTAACGATGAGTTAGCAACATGCCTTAC
AAGGAGAGAAAAAGCACCGTGCATGCCGATTGGTGGAAGTAAGGTGGTACGATCGTGCCTTATTAGGAAG
GCAACAGACGGGTCTGACATGGATTGGACGAACCACTGAATTGCCGCATTGCAGAGATATTGTATTTAAG
TGCCTAGCTCGATACATAAACGGGTCTCTCTGGTTAGACCAGATCTGAGCCTGGGAGCTCTCTGGCTAAC
TAGGGAACCCACTGCTTAAGCCTCAATAAAGCTTGCCTTGAGTGCTTCAAGTAGTGTGTGCCCGTCTGTT
GTGTGACTCTGGTAACTAGAGATCCCTCAGACCCTTTTAGTCAGTGTGGAAAATCTCTAGCAGTGGCGCC
CGAACAGGGACTTGAAAGCGAAAGGGAAACCAGAGGAGCTCTCTCGACGCAGGACTCGGCTTGCTGAAGC
GCGCACGGCAAGAGGCGAGGGGCGGCGACTGGTGAGTACGCCAAAAATTTTGACTAGCGGAGGCTAGAAG
GAGAGAGATGGGTGCGAGAGCGTCAGTATTAAGCGGGGGAGAATTAGATCGCGATGGGAAAAAATTCGGT
TAAGGCCAGGGGGAAAGAAAAAATATAAATTAAAACATATAGTATGGGCAAGCAGGGAGCTAGAACGATT
CGCAGTTAATCCTGGCCTGTTAGAAACATCAGAAGGCTGTAGACAAATACTGGGACAGCTACAACCATCC
CTTCAGACAGGATCAGAAGAACTTAGATCATTATATAATACAGTAGCAACCCTCTATTGTGTGCATCAAA
GGATAGAGATAAAAGACACCAAGGAAGCTTTAGACAAGATAGAGGAAGAGCAAAACAAAAGTAAGACCAC
CGCACAGCAAGCGGCCGCTGATCTTCAGACCTGGAGGAGGAGATATGAGGGACAATTGGAGAAGTGAATT
ATATAAATATAAAGTAGTAAAAATTGAACCATTAGGAGTAGCACCCACCAAGGCAAAGAGAAGAGTGGTG
CAGAGAGAAAAAAGAGCAGTGGGAATAGGAGCTTTGTTCCTTGGGTTCTTGGGAGCAGCAGGAAGCACTA
TGGGCGCAGCGTCAATGACGCTGACGGTACAGGCCAGACAATTATTGTCTGGTATAGTGCAGCAGCAGAA
CAATTTGCTGAGGGCTATTGAGGCGCAACAGCATCTGTTGCAACTCACAGTCTGGGGCATCAAGCAGCTC
CAGGCAAGAATCCTGGCTGTGGAAAGATACCTAAAGGATCAACAGCTCCTGGGGATTTGGGGTTGCTCTG
GAAAACTCATTTGCACCACTGCTGTGCCTTGGAATGCTAGTTGGAGTAATAAATCTCTGGAACAGATTTG
GAATCACACGACCTGGATGGAGTGGGACAGAGAAATTAACAATTACACAAGCTTAATACACTCCTTAATT
GAAGAATCGCAAAACCAGCAAGAAAAGAATGAACAAGAATTATTGGAATTAGATAAATGGGCAAGTTTGT
GGAATTGGTTTAACATAACAAATTGGCTGTGGTATATAAAATTATTCATAATGATAGTAGGAGGCTTGGT
AGGTTTAAGAATAGTTTTTGCTGTACTTTCTATAGTGAATAGAGTTAGGCAGGGATATTCACCATTATCG
TTTCAGACCCACCTCCCAACCCCGAGGGGACCCATGCATTGCATCTCAATTAGTCAGCAACCAGGTGTGG
AAAGTCCCCAGGCTCCCCAGCAGGCAGAAGTATGCAAAGCATGCGTCTCAATTAGTCAGCAACCATAGTC
CCGCCCCTAACTCCGCCCATCCCGCCCCTAACTCCGCCCAGTTCCGCCCATTCTCCGCCCCATGGCTGAC
TAATTTTTTTTATTTATGCAGAGGCCGAGGCCGCCTCGGCCTCTGAGCTATTCCAGAAGTAGTGAGGAGG
CTTTTTTGGAGGCCTAGGCTTTTGCAAAAAGCTTTCTAGAGGTACCACCGGAGCTTACCATGACCGAGTA
CAAGCCCACGGTGCGCCTCGCCACCCGCGACGACGTCCCCAGGGCCGTACGCACCCTCGCCGCCGCGTTC
GCCGACTACCCCGCCACGCGCCACACCGTCGATCCGGACCGCCACATCGAGCGGGTCACCGAGCTGCAAG
AACTCTTCCTCACGCGCGTCGGGCTCGACATCGGCAAGGTGTGGGTCGCGGACGACGGCGCCGCCGTGGC
GGTCTGGACCACGCCGGAGAGCGTCGAAGCGGGGGCGGTGTTCGCCGAGATCGGCCCGCGCATGGCCGAG
TTGAGCGGTTCCCGGCTGGCCGCGCAGCAACAGATGGAAGGCCTCCTGGCGCCGCACCGGCCCAAGGAGC
CCGCGTGGTTCCTGGCCACCGTCGGCGTCTCGCCCGACCACCAGGGCAAGGGTCTGGGCAGCGCCGTCGT
GCTCCCCGGAGTGGAGGCGGCCGAGCGCGCCGGGGTGCCCGCCTTCCTGGAGACCTCCGCGCCCCGCAAC
CTCCCCTTCTACGAGCGGCTCGGCTTCACCGTCACCGCCGACGTCGAGGTGCCCGAAGGACCGCGCACCT
GGTGCATGACCCGCAAGCCCGGTGCCAGTTAACGAATTCTAGATCTTGAGACAAATGGCAGTATTCATCC
ACAATTTTAAAAGAAAAGGGGGGATTGGGGGGTACAGTGCAGGGGAAAGAATAGTAGACATAATAGCAAC
AGACATACAAACTAAAGAATTACAAAAACAAATTACAAAAATTCAAAATTTTCGGGTTTATTACAGGGAC
AGCAGAGATCCACTTTGGCGCCGGCTCGAGGCCTGCAGGTGCAAAGATGGATAAAGTTTTAAACAGAGAG
GAATCTTTGCAGCTAATGGACCTTCTAGGTCTTGAAAGGAGTGGGAATTGGCTCCGGTGCCCGTCAGTGG
GCAGAGCGCACATCGCCCACAGTCCCCGAGAAGTTGGGGGGAGGGGTCGGCAATTGAACCGGTGCCTAGA
GAAGGTGGCGCGGGGTAAACTGGGAAAGTGATGTCGTGTACTGGCTCCGCCTTTTTCCCGAGGGTGGGGG
AGAACCGTATATAAGTGCAGTAGTCGCCGTGAACGTTCTTTTTCGCAACGGGTTTGCCGCCAGAACACAG
GTAAGTGCCGTGTGTGGTTCCCGCGGGCCTGGCCTCTTTACGGGTTATGGCCCTTGCGTGCCTTGAATTA
CTTCCACCTGGCTGCAGTACGTGATTCTTGATCCCGAGCTTCGGGTTGGAAGTGGGTGGGAGAGTTCGAG
GCCTTGCGCTTAAGGAGCCCCTTCGCCTCGTGCTTGAGTTGAGGCCTGGCCTGGGCGCTGGGGCCGCCGC
GTGCGAATCTGGTGGCACCTTCGCGCCTGTCTCGCTGCTTTCGATAAGTCTCTAGCCATTTAAAATTTTT
GATGACCTGCTGCGACGCTTTTTTTCTGGCAAGATAGTCTTGTAAATGCGGGCCAAGATCTGCACACTGG
TATTTCGGTTTTTGGGGCCGCGGGCGGCGACGGGGCCCGTGCGTCCCAGCGCACATGTTCGGCGAGGCGG
GGCCTGCGAGCGCGGCCACCGAGAATCGGACGGGGGTAGTCTCAAGCTGGCCGGCCTGCTCTGGTGCCTG
GCCTCGCGCCGCCGTGTATCGCCCCGCCCTGGGCGGCAAGGCTGGCCCGGTCGGCACCAGTTGCGTGAGC
GGAAAGATGGCCGCTTCCCGGCCCTGCTGCAGGGAGCTCAAAATGGAGGACGCGGCGCTCGGGAGAGCGG
GCGGGTGAGTCACCCACACAAAGGAAAAGGGCCTTTCCGTCCTCAGCCGTCGCTTCATGTGACTCCACGG
AGTACCGGGCGCCGTCCAGGCACCTCGATTAGTTCTCGAGCTTTTGGAGTACGTCGTCTTTAGGTTGGGG
GGAGGGGTTTTATGCGATGGAGTTTCCCCACACTGAGTGGGTGGAGACTGAAGTTAGGCCAGCTTGGCAC
TTGATGTAATTCTCCTTGGAATTTGCCCTTTTTGAGTTTGGATCTTGGTTCATTCTCAAGCCTCAGACAG
TGGTTCAAAGTTTTTTTCTTCCATTTCAGGTGTCGTGAGGCTAGCACCGCCACCATGTCGGCCGCCGTGG
CGTGCCTGGACTACTTCGCCGCCGAGTGCCTGGTGTCCATGTCCGCGGGCGCCGTGGTTCACCGCCGCCC
GCCGGACCCCGAGGGCGCGGGTGGAGCCGCTGGCTCGGAGGTGGGTGCGGCGCCGCCGGAGTCCGCTCTG
CCGGGTCCGGGGCCACCGGGGCCCGCGTCGGTCCCCCAGCTCCCGCAGGTCCCCGCCCCCAGCCCCGGCG
CGGGCGGCGCCGCGCCCCACCTGCTGGCTGCAAGCGTCTGGGCGGACTTGCGCGGCAGCTCTGGCGAGGG
CTCCTGGGAGAACTCGGGGGAAGCTCCACGCGCCTCGTCCGGCTTCTCCGACCCGATCCCGTGCTCCGTC
CAGACCCCGTGCTCCGAGCTGGCTCCCGCCTCCGGCGCCGCGGCGGTCTGCGCTCCCGAGAGCTCCTCCG
ATGCGCCCGCCGTCCCAAGCGCGCCTGCTGCCCCGGGCGCACCAGCAGCCTCTGGTGGGTTCTCTGGAGG
GGCCCTAGGGGCAGGCCCCGCCCCCGCCGCGGATCAGGCGCCCCGGAGGAGGTCTGTCACACCTGCTGCC
AAGCGCCACCAATGCCCCTTCCCGGGCTGCACCAAAGCCTATTACAAGTCGTCGCACCTCAAGTCCCACC
AGCGCACCCACACGGGTGAGCGCCCTTTCTCCTGCGACTGGCTCGACTGCGACAAGAAGTTTACGCGTTC
CGACGAGCTGGCCCGCCACTACAGGACGCACACGGGCGAGAAGCGCTTCTCCTGCCCCCTCTGCCCCAAG
CAGTTCTCCCGGAGCGACCACCTGACCAAGCATGCTCGCCGCCACCCAACCTATCATCCAGATATGATCG
AGTACCGGGGACGTCGTCGAACTCCCCGCATCGACCCGCCACTCACCAGCGAGGTGGAAAGCTCCGCCTC
CGGCTCCGGTCCCGGCCCGGCGCCCAGCTTCACCACCTGCCTGTAGTAATGAACTAGTCCGTAACTTGAA
AGTATTTCGATTTCTTGGCTTTATATATCTTGTGGAAAGGACGAAGCCCGACAGCCAATGGATAGTCCAC
GCGTTAAGTCGACAATCAACCTCTGGATTACAAAATTTGTGAAAGATTGACTGGTATTCTTAACTATGTT
GCTCCTTTTACGCTATGTGGATACGCTGCTTTAATGCCTTTGTATCATGCTATTGCTTCCCGTATGGCTT
TCATTTTCTCCTCCTTGTATAAATCCTGGTTGCTGTCTCTTTATGAGGAGTTGTGGCCCGTTGTCAGGCA
ACGTGGCGTGGTGTGCACTGTGTTTGCTGACGCAACCCCCACTGGTTGGGGCATTGCCACCACCTGTCAG
CTCCTTTCCGGGACTTTCGCTTTCCCCCTCCCTATTGCCACGGCGGAACTCATCGCCGCCTGCCTTGCCC
GCTGCTGGACAGGGGCTCGGCTGTTGGGCACTGACAATTCCGTGGTGTTGTCGGGGAAATCATCGTCCTT
TCCTTGGCTGCTCGCCTGTGTTGCCACCTGGATTCTGCGCGGGACGTCCTTCTGCTACGTCCCTTCGGCC
CTCAATCCAGCGGACCTTCCTTCCCGCGGCCTGCTGCCGGCTCTGCGGCCTCTTCCGCGTCTTCGCCTTC
GCCCTCAGACGAGTCGGATCTCCCTTTGGGCCGCCTCCCCGCGTCGACTTTAAGACCAATGACTTACAAG
GCAGCTGTAGATCTTAGCCACTTTTTAAAAGAAAAGGGGGGACTGGAAGGGCTAATTCACTCCCAACGAA
GACAAGATCTGCTTTTTGCTTGTACTGGGTCTCTCTGGTTAGACCAGATCTGAGCCTGGGAGCTCTCTGG
CTAACTAGGGAACCCACTGCTTAAGCCTCAATAAAGCTTGCCTTGAGTGCTTCAAGTAGTGTGTGCCCGT
CTGTTGTGTGACTCTGGTAACTAGAGATCCCTCAGACCCTTTTAGTCAGTGTGGAAAATCTCTAGCAGTA
CGTATAGTAGTTCATGTCATCTTATTATTCAGTATTTATAACTTGCAAAGAAATGAATATCAGAGAGTGA
GAGGAACTTGTTTATTGCAGCTTATAATGGTTACAAATAAAGCAATAGCATCACAAATTTCACAAATAAA
GCATTTTTTTCACTGCATTCTAGTTGTGGTTTGTCCAAACTCATCAATGTATCTTATCATGTCTGGCTCT
AGCTATCCCGCCCCTAACTCCGCCCATCCCGCCCCTAACTCCGCCCAGTTCCGCCCATTCTCCGCCCCAT
GGCTGACTAATTTTTTTTATTTATGCAGAGGCCGAGGCCGCCTCGGCCTCTGAGCTATTCCAGAAGTAGT
GAGGAGGCTTTTTTGGAGGCCTAGGGACGTACCCAATTCGCCCTATAGTGAGTCGTATTACGCGCGCTCA
CTGGCCGTCGTTTTACAACGTCGTGACTGGGAAAACCCTGGCGTTACCCAACTTAATCGCCTTGCAGCAC
ATCCCCCTTTCGCCAGCTGGCGTAATAGCGAAGAGGCCCGCACCGATCGCCCTTCCCAACAGTTGCGCAG
CCTGAATGGCGAATGGG
[124 nt withheld, positions 6668-6791]
C
[91 nt withheld, positions 6793-6883]
A
[49 nt withheld, positions 6885-6933]
CCTTTGACGTTGGAGTCCACGTTCTTT
[37 nt withheld, positions 6961-6997]
ACCCTATCTCGGTCTATTCTTTTGATTTATAAGGGATTTTGCCGATTTCGGCCTATTGGTTAAAAAATGA
GCTGATTTAACAAAAATTTAACGCGAATTTTAACAAAATATTAACGCTTACAATTTAGGTGGCACTTTTC
GGGGAAATGTGCGCGGAACCCCTATTTGTTTATTTTTCTAAATACATTCAAATATGTATCCGCTCATGAG
ACAATAACCCTGATAAATGCTTCAATAATATTGAAAAAGGAAGAGTATGAGTATTCAACATTTCCGTGTC
GCCCTTATTCCCTTTTTTGCGGCATTTTGCCTTCCTGTTTTTGCTCACCCAGAAACGCTGGTGAAAGTAA
AAGATGCTGAAGATCAGTTGGGTGCACGAGTGGGTTACATCGAACTGGATCTCAACAGCGGTAAGATCCT
TGAGAGTTTTCGCCCCGAAGAACGTTTTCCAATGATGAGCACTTTTAAAGTTCTGCTATGTGGCGCGGTA
TTATCCCGTATTGACGCCGGGCAAGAGCAACTCGGTCGCCGCATACACTATTCTCAGAATGACTTGGTTG
AGTACTCACCAGTCACAGAAAAGCATCTTACGGATGGCATGACAGTAAGAGAATTATGCAGTGCTGCCAT
AACCATGAGTGATAACACTGCGGCCAACTTACTTCTGACAACGATCGGAGGACCGAAGGAGCTAACCGCT
TTTTTGCACAACATGGGGGATCATGTAACTCGCCTTGATCGTTGGGAACCGGAGCTGAATGAAGCCATAC
CAAACGACGAGCGTGACACCACGATGCCTGTAGCAATGGCAACAACGTTGCGCAAACTATTAACTGGCGA
ACTACTTACTCTAGCTTCCCGGCAACAATTAATAGACTGGATGGAGGCGGATAAAGTTGCAGGACCACTT
CTGCGCTCGGCCCTTCCGGCTGGCTGGTTTATTGCTGATAAATCTGGAGCCGGTGAGCGTGGGTCTCGCG
GTATCATTGCAGCACTGGGGCCAGATGGTAAGCCCTCCCGTATCGTAGTTATCTACACGACGGGGAGTCA
GGCAACTATGGATGAACGAAATAGACAGATCGCTGAGATAGGTGCCTCACTGATTAAGCATTGGTAACTG
TCAGACCAAGTTTACTCATATATACTTTAGATTGATTTAAAACTTCATTTTTAATTTAAAAGGATCTAGG
TGAAGATCCTTTTTGATAATCTCATGACCAAAATCCCTTAACGTGAGTTTTCGTTCCACTGAGCGTCAGA
CCCCGTAGAAAAGATCAAAGGATCTTCTTGAGATCCTTTTTTTCTGCGCGTAATCTGCTGCTTGCAAACA
AAAAAACCACCGCTACCAGCGGTGGTTTGTTTGCCGGATCAAGAGCTACCAACTCTTTTTCCGAAGGTAA
CTGGCTTCAGCAGAGCGCAGATACCAAATACTGTTCTTCTAGTGTAGCCGTAGTTAGGCCACCACTTCAA
GAACTCTGTAGCACCGCCTACATACCTCGCTCTGCTAATCCTGTTACCAGTGGCTGCTGCCAGTGGCGAT
AAGTCGTGTCTTACCGGGTTGGACTCAAGACGATAGTTACCGGATAAGGCGCAGCGGTCGGGCTGAACGG
GGGGTTCGTGCACACAGCCCAGCTTGGAGCGAACGACCTACACCGAACTGAGATACCTACAGCGTGAGCT
ATGAGAAAGCGCCACGCTTCCCGAAGGGAGAAAGGCGGACAGGTATCCGGTAAGCGGCAGGGTCGGAACA
GGAGAGCGCACGAGGGAGCTTCCAGGGGGAAACGCCTGGTATCTTTATAGTCCTGTCGGGTTTCGCCACC
TCTGACTTGAGCGTCGATTTTTGTGATGCTCGTCAGGGGGGCGGAGCCTATGGAAAAACGCCAGCAACGC
GGCCTTTTTACGGTTCCTGGCCTTTTGCTGGCCTTTTGCTCACATGTTCTTTCCTGCGTTATCCCCTGAT
TCTGTGGATAACCGTATTACCGCCTTTGAGTGAGCTGATACCGCTCGCCGCAGCCGAACGACCGAGCGCA
GCGAGTCAGTGAGCGAGGAAGCGGAAGAGCGCCCAATACGCAAACCGCCTCTCCCCGCGCGTTGGCCGAT
TCATTAATGCAGCTGGCACGACAGGTTTCCCGACTGGAAAGCGGGCAGTGAGCGCAACGCAATTAATGTG
AGTTAGCTCACTCATTAGGCACCCCAGGCTTTACACTTTATGCTTCCGGCTCGTATGTTGTGTGGAATTG
TGAGCGGATAACAATTTCACACAGGAAACAGCTATGACCATGATTACGCCAAGCGCGCAATTAACCCTCA
CTAAAGGGAACAAAAGCTGGAGCTGCAAGC
Features (pLannotate 1.2.2; 31 found; start..end, strand, type, name):
      5..231     +  promoter       RSV promoter: Rous sarcoma virus enhancer/promoter
    232..412     +  LTR            5' LTR (truncated): truncated 5' long terminal repeat (LTR) from HIV-1
    459..584     +  misc_feature   HIV-1 Ψ: packaging signal of human immunodeficiency virus type 1
    568..931     +  CDS            HIV-1 gag (fragment): gag protein from human immunodeficiency virus 1; gag
   1077..1310    +  misc_feature   RRE: The Rev response element (RRE) of HIV-1 allows for Rev-dependent mRNA export from the nucleus to the cytoplasm.
   1687..1713    +  CDS            Rev (fragment): human immunodeficiency virus 1 (HIV-1) Rev protein; rev; enhances nuclear export of unspliced and incompletely spliced viral mRNAs
   1720..1743    +  promoter       SV40 promoter (fragment): SV40 early promoter
   1744..1815    +  promoter       SV40 promoter (fragment): SV40 enhancer and early promoter
   1839..1974    +  rep_origin     SV40 ori: SV40 origin of replication
   2020..2616    +  CDS            PuroR (fragment): puromycin N-acetyltransferase; pac from Streptomyces; confers resistance to puromycin
   2665..2782    +  misc_feature   cPPT/CTS: central polypurine tract and central termination sequence of HIV-1
   2847..2913    +  CDS            small t antigen (fragment): SV40 (simian virus 40) small t antigen
   2920..4098    +  promoter       EF-1α promoter: strong constitutive promoter for human elongation factor EF-1α
   4115..5083    +  CDS            KLF14: KLF14_HUMAN - Also known as BTEB5. Experimental evidence at transcript level: Swiss-Prot protein existence level 2. From Homo sapiens (Human).
   5099..5152    +  promoter       U6 promoter (fragment): RNA polymerase III promoter for human U6 snRNA
   5194..5782    +  misc_feature   WPRE: woodchuck hepatitis virus posttranscriptional regulatory element
   5833..5852    +  misc_feature   cPPT/CTS (fragment): central polypurine tract and central termination sequence of HIV-1
   5854..6087    +  LTR            3' LTR (ΔU3): self-inactivating 3' long terminal repeat (LTR) from HIV-1
   6165..6286    +  polyA_signal   SV40 poly(A) signal: SV40 polyadenylation signal
   6326..6461    +  rep_origin     SV40 ori: SV40 origin of replication
   6482..6500    -  promoter       T7 promoter: promoter for bacteriophage T7 RNA polymerase
   6508..6663    +  CDS            lacZα (fragment): LacZα fragment of β-galactosidase; lacZ fragment
   6668..7096    +  rep_origin     f1 ori (sequence partly withheld): f1 bacteriophage origin of replication; arrow indicates direction of (+) strand synthesis
   7149..7253    +  promoter       AmpR promoter: bla
   7254..8114    +  CDS            AmpR: β-lactamase; bla; confers resistance to ampicillin, carbenicillin, and related antibiotics
   8285..8873    +  rep_origin     ori: high-copy-number ColE1/pMB1/pBR322/pUC origin of replication
   9056..9148    +  CDS            lacI (fragment): lac repressor; lacI; The lac repressor binds to the lac operator to inhibit transcription in E. coli. This inhibition can be relieved by adding lactose or isopropyl-β-D-thiogalactopyranoside (IPTG).
   9161..9182    +  protein_bind   CAP binding site: CAP binding activates transcription in the presence of cAMP. E. coli catabolite activator protein
   9197..9227    +  promoter       lac promoter: promoter for the E. coli lac operon
   9235..9251    +  protein_bind   lac operator: The lac repressor binds to the lac operator to inhibit transcription in E. coli. This inhibition can be relieved by adding lactose or isopropyl-β-D-thiogalactopyranoside (IPTG). lac repressor encoded by lacI
   9296..9314    +  promoter       T3 promoter: promoter for bacteriophage T3 RNA polymerase
