[The description below was written by a language model from this plasmid's Addgene catalogue record and pLannotate feature annotations shown in this document.]
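Description:
TFORF1327 is a third-generation-style, self-inactivating lentiviral expression plasmid built on the pLX_TRC317 backbone and carrying the human transcription factor KLF14 (also known as BTEB5). It belongs to a large barcoded collection of transcription factor ORF vectors. In bacteria it is maintained through a high-copy ColE1/pUC-type origin and selected with ampicillin via the bla gene. An f1 origin and remnants of a lac/T7/T3 cloning region are also present in the backbone. The depositor notes that the plasmid can recombine, which is a common concern for constructs with repeated LTR sequences.

The viral portion starts with an RSV promoter fused to a truncated HIV-1 5' LTR, which drives Tat-independent genomic RNA production in packaging cells. This is followed by the Ψ packaging signal with a partial gag sequence, the RRE for Rev-dependent nuclear export, and a cPPT/CTS element that aids nuclear import of the provirus. An SV40 early promoter drives puromycin N-acetyltransferase for selection of transduced mammalian cells. Downstream, the strong constitutive EF-1α promoter drives the KLF14 ORF, which the depositor states was produced by gene synthesis. The ORF is followed by a WPRE to enhance transcript stability and expression, then the ΔU3 3' LTR and an SV40 polyadenylation signal.

According to the record, each vector in the collection carries a unique 24-bp barcode, although it is not annotated as a discrete feature in the table. The barcode lets the overexpressed factor be identified by sequencing. This makes the construct suited to pooled overexpression screens, such as those probing directed differentiation, as well as to individual KLF14 overexpression.
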