Addgene plasmid #141812: TFORF1327
Purpose: Lentiviral vector for overexpressing transcription factor ORFs with unique 24-bp barcodes. Barcodes facilitate identification of transcription factors in pooled screens.
Depositing lab: Feng Zhang. Depositing organization: Broad Institute. Publication: A transcription factor atlas of directed differentiation. Joung J, Ma S, Tay T, Geiger-Schuller KR, Kirchgatterer PC, Verdine VK, Guo B, Arias-Garcia MA, Allen WE, Singh A, Kuksenko O, Abudayyeh OO, Gootenberg JS, Fu Z, Macrae RK, Buenrostro JD, Regev A, Zhang F. Cell. 2023 Jan 5;186(1):209-229.e26. doi: 10.1016/j.cell.2022.11.026. PubMed 36608654.
Backbone
  Vector backbone: pLX_TRC317
  Backbone manufacturer: Broad Institute Genetic Perturbation Platform
  Backbone size w/o insert (bp): 8264
  Vector type: Mammalian Expression, Lentiviral
  Selectable markers: Puromycin
Growth in bacteria
  Bacterial resistance: Ampicillin, 100 μg/mL
  Growth temperature: 37°C
  Growth strain: NEB Stable
  Copy number: High Copy
Gene/Insert
  Gene/Insert name: KLF14
  Species: H. sapiens (human)
  Insert size (bp): 1073
  Entrez Gene: KLF14 (a.k.a. BTEB5)
  Promoter: EF1a
  Cloning method: Unknown
  Sequencing primers: 5′ GGGTGGAGACTGAAGTTAGGCCAG; 3′ CACATAGCGTAAAAGGAGCAACATAG
Terms and licenses: Academic/Nonprofit Terms; Industry Terms: Not Available to Industry
Depositor comments: NM_138693,ENST00000583337 . The transcription factor ORF portion of this plasmid was synthesized by Genewiz. Please test multiple small colonies in case of plasmid recombination. To make this collection available in a timely manner, a portion of this collection was not fully sequenced by Addgene. If an Addgene verified full plasmid sequence is not available, please contact us prior to placing an order to request the full sequence.
How to cite: TFORF1327 was a gift from Feng Zhang (Addgene plasmid # 141812 ; http://n2t.net/addgene:141812 ; RRID:Addgene_141812)
