>Addgene plasmid #141812 | TFORF1327 | depositor partial sequence | sequence record 277573 | Insert
ACCGCCACCATGTCGGCCGCCGTGGCGTGCCTGGACTACTTCGCCGCCGAGTGCCTGGTGTCCATGTCCG
CGGGCGCCGTGGTTCACCGCCGCCCGCCGGACCCCGAGGGCGCGGGTGGAGCCGCTGGCTCGGAGGTGGG
TGCGGCGCCGCCGGAGTCCGCTCTGCCGGGTCCGGGGCCACCGGGGCCCGCGTCGGTCCCCCAGCTCCCG
CAGGTCCCCGCCCCCAGCCCCGGCGCGGGCGGCGCCGCGCCCCACCTGCTGGCTGCAAGCGTCTGGGCGG
ACTTGCGCGGCAGCTCTGGCGAGGGCTCCTGGGAGAACTCGGGGGAAGCTCCACGCGCCTCGTCCGGCTT
CTCCGACCCGATCCCGTGCTCCGTCCAGACCCCGTGCTCCGAGCTGGCTCCCGCCTCCGGCGCCGCGGCG
GTCTGCGCTCCCGAGAGCTCCTCCGATGCGCCCGCCGTCCCAAGCGCGCCTGCTGCCCCGGGCGCACCAG
CAGCCTCTGGTGGGTTCTCTGGAGGGGCCCTAGGGGCAGGCCCCGCCCCCGCCGCGGATCAGGCGCCCCG
GAGGAGGTCTGTCACACCTGCTGCCAAGCGCCACCAATGCCCCTTCCCGGGCTGCACCAAAGCCTATTAC
AAGTCGTCGCACCTCAAGTCCCACCAGCGCACCCACACGGGTGAGCGCCCTTTCTCCTGCGACTGGCTCG
ACTGCGACAAGAAGTTTACGCGTTCCGACGAGCTGGCCCGCCACTACAGGACGCACACGGGCGAGAAGCG
CTTCTCCTGCCCCCTCTGCCCCAAGCAGTTCTCCCGGAGCGACCACCTGACCAAGCATGCTCGCCGCCAC
CCAACCTATCATCCAGATATGATCGAGTACCGGGGACGTCGTCGAACTCCCCGCATCGACCCGCCACTCA
CCAGCGAGGTGGAAAGCTCCGCCTCCGGCTCCGGTCCCGGCCCGGCGCCCAGCTTCACCACCTGCCTGTA
GTAATGAACTAGTCCGTAACTTGAAAGTATTTCGATTTCTTGGCTTTATATATCTTGTGGAAAGGACGAA
GCCCGACAGCCAATGGATAGTCC
