>Addgene plasmid #141812 | TFORF1327 | depositor partial sequence | sequence record 277574 | Barcode
AGCCCGACAGCCAATGGATAGTCC
